>Addgene plasmid #111282 | pSB58 (Prp16) | addgene full sequence | sequence record 217093 | Addgene NGS Result
ATTCATTAATGCAGCTGGCACGACAGGTTTCCCGACTGGAAAGCGGGCAGTGAGCGCAACGCAATTAATG
TGAGTTAGCTCACTCATTAGGCACCCCAGGCTTTACACTTTATGCTTCCGGCTCGTATGTTGTGTGGAAT
TGTGAGCGGATAACAATTTCACACAGGAAACAGCTATGACATGATTACGAATTCGAGCTCGGTACCCGGG
CTCCCATTAGCAGCAGCAATTGGCTTCTTTGGTGTCTTCTTCTTCTTCAAAGTTTTCTTCAATTCCGCCA
GCGTGCTTTCCAAATCGAAATTGTTGTCAAACAAAGCTAGCTTAAGTGAAAGATTATCCCAGCCTTGGTA
ATCCTGTAACTGCGCCTTTAGAGTAGGAAATACCTCGTTCATTAGATCATATTCATCGTCATTCAAATAA
TCATCAAATTCACCTTCGTCGTGAAAGTCCGGCATGTCGTCTGCTCCATCGCTGTAGTCACTGTAAGCCA
TCTCGATAGTCAATAGTTGTCGAAGCAGAAGCCTTTGGGTGTCTCCAAGCTGTACTTAACTCTTTTTAAA
TTGCTTATTGGTTAGCTTTCATGTGGTATATTCAAGTCACATTAATGGGCGTCTCCGTGCATTGTGATCA
ATATATGAATACGAAGTACTTATAGAGTAGTATTTACACGATTGTTATTATATTTATATAGCATTCA
[531 nt withheld, positions 698-1228]
CCAGGCAGATCCAGCAGTGTGGAACGATCTGCAGCACACACCTCTGCCAATCATTCTTGTGCTATTTTAC
TTTGTCTTTAATTTTCCATTTTAACTTGTTGAAAGTATCTCTTTTTGCCCTCTTTTCTATTTTCTCAAAT
AATAAAAGCGGTGAAAGCTGAAAAATTCATGAGATGACTGCAGATGATAAAACACAAGAAGGCCCAAAGA
CAATACAAATACCTCTGGTATGGGTCATTCGGGGCGTGAGGAAAGGATAAAAGACATATTTAAGGAACTT
ACGTCAAAAGAACTAACGCCTGGGTTGCTTTTGACACTGCAGAAACTAGCGCAAAAGCCGAATACTAATC
TAGAACAGTTTATTGCCAGCTGTAAAGCTTTGACGAAACTCAGCAGTAACAATCCAATCATTTTTAATGA
ACTTCTGGAGCTCCTCAAGAATAAATCTGAAGAGGACTCGACAGGCCCAAAGAAAATCGCCCCTTCTATA
AATAAGAGAAAGAAATTTAAGATCCAGTTAGACCTTGACGATAATGAAGATGAGCTAGATTCTCCAGTTC
AAAAAAAACCAGCACCTACACGGACGTTGTTCAAGAGAATAGATAAACTAAAGGCCAAACAGTTGAGGCA
GTATTCGCCCACCGTGAAGGATCCTTCTCCAAATAGTGAACAGCAAACACAGAATGGTCATGCTGAAACG
AAGGACTATGAACCGACTCGAAGCGAAGTAGTTGAGGAGGACAGAGAATGGTATGATAATGATGATGATT
ATGGAAATTTGGTGCCTGAACCTCTGTCTGAATTGCCTGAGGAAGCGAAACTACTACCTGTCATTAGGAA
TATCGACAACGATGATGCCTTACGAAATACCGTTCAATTATACCCCATACCACTCAAGCAAAGAATGGAA
TGGATCCCTCCTTTTTTATCAAAGTTTGCTCTTGAAAACAAAGTGCCCACTTCCATAATTATCGGGTCCA
TCTCTGAGACGTCCAGCCAAGTATCCGCTTTATCAATGGTGAATCCATTTAGGAATCCTGACAGTGAATT
TTCTGCGAACGCCAAACGAGGTAGTAAGCTGGTTGCCTTGAGAAGGATAAACATGGAACATATTCAACAA
TCTCGAGACAACACCACTGTTTTGAACACTGCCATGGGGGAAGTACTAGGCTTGGAGAATAACAATAAAG
CAAAAGATAAGAGCAACCAAAAGATTTGCGACGATACAGCTCTTTTCACGCCATCAAAAGATGACATTAA
ACATACTAAAGAGCAACTGCCTGTTTTCCGCTGCAGATCTCAATTGTTATCATTGATAAGAGAAAATCAA
GTAGTGGTGATAATTGGTGAAACGGGCTCAGGTAAAACCACGCAACTTGCACAGTATTTATATGAAGAAG
GATATGCCAACGATAGGGGGAAATCTATTGTTGTCACACAGCCGAGAAGAGTAGCAGCCATATCCGTTGC
AAAAAGGGTTGCAATGGAAATGCAAGTTCCATTGGGTAAGGAAGTAGGCTATTCTATAAGGTTTGAAGAT
GTGACGGATTCTGAGTGTACAAAACTTAAGTTTGTAACGGATGGTATTCTACTCAGAGAGACCTTATTGG
ATGATACACTCGATAAATATTCGTGTGTTATTATTGATGAAGCTCATGAAAGGTCATTAAATACAGACAT
TTTACTAGGTTTTTTCAAGATTTTATTAGCACGTAGAAGAGATCTAAAACTCATAATCACTTCAGCAACA
ATGAATGCGAAGAAGTTCTCCGCATTTTTTGGTAATGCTCCTCAGTTCACAATTCCTGGAAGAACTTTCC
CCGTACAGACCATATATACTTCCAACCCTGTTCAAGACTACGTAGAAGCTGCAGTTTCTCAGGCTGTGAA
AATTCATTTAGCAAACGATTGTTCAAGCGGTGATATTCTCATTTTCATGACAGGTCAAGAAGATATTGAA
ACAACGTTCGACACTCTGCAAGAAAAGTTTTTGCAAGTATATTCTAAAAAGTTTGGTACCGCAAACTTTG
AAGAGATCAATGATATTGAAATTTTACCAATCTACTCGGCTTTACCTGCAGATTTGCAATTCAAAATTTT
TCAGGATCTACATGGCACTAAAAGGAAAATTATAATTGCGACAAATATTGCAGAGACTTCATTGACCATT
AAAGGTATTAGATATGTCATTGATTGTGGTTACTCTAAACTGAAAGTTTACAATCCAAAGATTGGGCTTG
ATAGTTTAGTAATAACGCCCATATCAAAAGCTAACGCCGACCAAAGATCCGGAAGAGCGGGAAGAACTGC
GCCAGGCACTGCATATCGATTATACACGGAAGATACATTCAAAGAAGATATGTACTTACAGACAATACCT
GAGATCCAAAGAACGAATTTGTCAAACACCCTTTTACTGCTAAAATCTCTGGACGTTACTGACGAATTGA
GTAAGTTCCCGTTCATTGATAAACCACCCTTACAAACATTTTTATCCTCATTGTATGAGTTATGGTTCAT
AGGGGCTATAGACACTAGTGGACAATTGACTCCATTGGGATTACAGATGGCAAAATTTCCCCTGCAACCT
TCCCTTTCCAAAATTTTATTAATTGCAGTTAGAAACGGCTGCAGTGATGAAATGTTAACAATAGTTTCCA
TGCTTTCTGTTCCACAAGTCTTTTATAGACCCAAGGAAAGACAGAAAGAAGCAGATATTGCTAGAAATAA
ATTTTTTATCGCGAAATCAGATCACTTAACGTTACTTAATGTTTTTGAACAATGGAGGGCAAATAATTTT
AGTTCGCATTGGTGTAACAAACATTTTGTTCAATACAAATCACTTGTCAGGGCAAGAGACATTCGAGACC
AGTTGCTAACAATACTAAAATCTCAAAAAATTCCGGTCATTTCCTCCGGTAAGGACTGGGATATTATTAA
AAAATGTATTTGTTCAGGATTTGCTCATCAAGCAGCCAAAATAACAGGACTACGAAATTACGTTCATTTA
AAAACTGGCGTAAGTGTTCAACTACACCCTACAAGTGCATTACACGGATTGGGGGATTTACCCCCTTACG
TGGTATATCATGAATTATTAATGACTAGCAAAGAATACATTTGTTGTGTTACTTCTGTAGATCCATTCTG
GTTAATGGAATATGGTGGGTTACTCTACGACATCAAGCGTATTAAAAATGATCAGGAGGCCACAACTACA
GGCCTCTTTGGTGAACACTATGAACATACTCTGGACAAGGTTGAAGATGATATTGATATCAATATTAGGA
GATGTAAGGATATGAGAGACAGTGTGATACAGGAGCTCAAAATGACCGACAATTCAAACAAAGAAGACAA
AAAGCAAAAAACGAAAAAGCAAAATATACTGAACGGCAAAGAAAATTCAATGAAACCTTTCAAAAGAAGG
AAGCCTTTTTTTTAGTTTATGGGAAGAGCGTGCTAATAGGCAAAATATTCATATATGTTATTATATAGTT
ATATGCATGCAAGCTTGGCACTGGCCGTCGTTTTACAACGTCGTGACTGGGAAAACCCTGGCGTTACCCA
ACTTAATCGCCTTGCAGCACATCCCCCTTTCGCCAGCTGGCGTAATAGCGAAGAGGCCCGCACCGATCGC
CCTTCCCAACAGTTGCGCAGCCTGAATGGCGAATGGCGCCTGATGCGGTATTTTCTCCTTACGCATCTGT
GCGGTATTTCACACCGCATAACTAGCTTTTAACTTGTATCCTAGGTTATCTATGCTGTCTCACCATAGAG
AATATTACCTATTTCAGAATGTATGTCCATGATTCGCCGGGTAAATACATATAATACACAAATCTGGCTT
AATAAAGTCTATAATATATCTCATAAAGAAGTGCTAAATTGGCTAGTGCTATATATTTTTAAGAAAATTT
CTTTTGACTAAGTCCATATCGACTTTGTAAAAGTTCACATTAGCATACATATATTACACGAGCCAGAAAT
AGTAACTTTTGCCTAAATCACAAATTGCAAAATTTAATTGCTTGCAAAAGGTCACATGCTTATAATCAAC
TTTTTTAAAAATTTAAAATACTTTTTTATTTTTTATTTTTAAACATAAATGAAATAATTTATTTATTGTT
TATGATTACCGAAACATAAAACCTGCTCAAGAAAAAGAAACTGTTTTGTCCTTGGAAAAAAAGCACTACC
TAGGAGCGGCCAAAATGCCGAGGCTTTCATAGCTTAAACTCTTTACAGAAAATAGGCATTATAGATCAGT
TCGAGTTTTCTTATTCTTCCTTCCGGTTTTATCGTCACAGTTTTACAGTAAATAAGTATCACCTCTTAGA
GTTGGCGGTTGTTTGCAAGACCGAGAAAAGGCTAGCAAGAATCGGGTCATTGTAGCGTATGCGCCTGTGA
ACATTCTCTTCAACAAGTTTGATTCCATTGCGGTGAAATGGTAAAAGTCAACCCCCTGCGATGTATATTT
TCCTGTACAATCAATCAAAAAGCCAAATGATTTAGCATTATCTTTACATCTTGTTATTTTACAGATTTTA
TGTTTAGATCTTTTATGCTTGCTTTTCAAAAGGCCTGCAGGCAAGTGCACAAACAATACTTAAATAAATA
CTACTCAGTAATAACCTATTTCTTAGCATTTTTGACGAAATTTGCTATTTTGTTAGAGTCTTTTACACCA
TTTGTCTCCACACCTCCGCTTACATCAACACCAATAACGCCATTTAATCTAAGCGCATCACCAACATTTT
CTGGCGTCAGTCCACCAGCTAACATAAAATGTAAGCTTTCGGGGCTCTCTTGCCTTCCAACCCAGTCAGA
AATCGAGTTCCAATCCAAAAGTTCACCTGTCCCACCTGCTTCTGAATCAAACAAGGGAATAAACGAATGA
GGTTTCTGTGAAGCTGCACTGAGTAGTATGTTGCAGTCTTTTGGAAATACGAGTCTTTTAATAACTGGCA
AACCGAGGAACTCTTGGTATTCTTGCCACGACTCATCTCCATGCAGTTGGACGATATCAATGCCGTAATC
ATTGACCAGAGCCAAAACATCCTCCTTAGGTTGATTACGAAACACGCCAACCAAGTATTTCGGAGTGCCT
GAACTATTTTTATATGCTTTTACAAGACTTGAAATTTTCCTTGCAATAACCGGGTCAATTGTTCTCTTTC
TATTGGGCACACATATAATACCCAGCAAGTCAGCATCGGAATCTAGAGCACATTCTGCGGCCTCTGTGCT
CTGCAAGCCGCAAACTTTCACCAATGGACCAGAACTACCTGTGAAATTAATAACAGACATACTCCAAGCT
GCCTTTGTGTGCTTAATCACGTATACTCACGTGCTCAATAGTCACCAATGCCCTCCCTCTTGGCCCTCTC
CTTTTCTTTTTTCGACCGAATTTCTTGAAGACGAAAGGGCCTCGTGATACGCCTATTTTTATAGGTTAAT
GTCATGATAATAATGGTTTCTTAGACGTCAGGTGGCACTTTTCGGGGAAATGTGCGCGGAACCCCTATTT
GTTTATTTTTCTAAATACATTCAAATATGTATCCGCTCATGAGACAATAACCCTGATAAATGCTTCAATA
ATATTGAAAAAGGAAGAGTATGAGTATTCAACATTTCCGTGTCGCCCTTATTCCCTTTTTTGCGGCATTT
TGCCTTCCTGTTTTTGCTCACCCAGAAACGCTGGTGAAAGTAAAAGATGCTGAAGATCAGTTGGGTGCAC
GAGTGGGTTACATCGAACTGGATCTCAACAGCGGTAAGATCCTTGAGAGTTTTCGCCCCGAAGAACGTTT
TCCAATGATGAGCACTTTTAAAGTTCTGCTATGTGGCGCGGTATTATCCCGTGTTGACGCCGGGCAAGAG
CAACTCGGTCGCCGCATACACTATTCTCAGAATGACTTGGTTGAGTACTCACCAGTCACAGAAAAGCATC
TTACGGATGGCATGACAGTAAGAGAATTATGCAGTGCTGCCATAACCATGAGTGATAACACTGCGGCCAA
CTTACTTCTGACAACGATCGGAGGACCGAAGGAGCTAACCGCTTTTTTGCACAACATGGGGGATCATGTA
ACTCGCCTTGATCGTTGGGAACCGGAGCTGAATGAAGCCATACCAAACGACGAGCGTGACACCACGATGC
CTGTAGCAATGGCAACAACGTTGCGCAAACTATTAACTGGCGAACTACTTACTCTAGCTTCCCGGCAACA
ATTAATAGACTGGATGGAGGCGGATAAAGTTGCAGGACCACTTCTGCGCTCGGCCCTTCCGGCTGGCTGG
TTTATTGCTGATAAATCTGGAGCCGGTGAGCGTGGGTCTCGCGGTATCATTGCAGCACTGGGGCCAGATG
GTAAGCCCTCCCGTATCGTAGTTATCTACACGACGGGGAGTCAGGCAACTATGGATGAACGAAATAGACA
GATCGCTGAGATAGGTGCCTCACTGATTAAGCATTGGTAACTGTCAGACCAAGTTTACTCATATATACTT
TAGATTGATTTAAAACTTCATTTTTAATTTAAAAGGATCTAGGTGAAGATCCTTTTTGATAATCTCATGA
CCAAAATCCCTTAACGTGAGTTTTCGTTCCACTGAGCGTCAGACCCCGTAGAAAAGATCAAAGGATCTTC
TTGAGATCCTTTTTTTCTGCGCGTAATCTGCTGCTTGCAAACAAAAAAACCACCGCTACCAGCGGTGGTT
TGTTTGCCGGATCAAGAGCTACCAACTCTTTTTCCGAAGGTAACTGGCTTCAGCAGAGCGCAGATACCAA
ATACTGTTCTTCTAGTGTAGCCGTAGTTAGGCCACCACTTCAAGAACTCTGTAGCACCGCCTACATACCT
CGCTCTGCTAATCCTGTTACCAGTGGCTGCTGCCAGTGGCGATAAGTCGTGTCTTACCGGGTTGGACTCA
AGACGATAGTTACCGGATAAGGCGCAGCGGTCGGGCTGAACGGGGGGTTCGTGCACACAGCCCAGCTTGG
AGCGAACGACCTACACCGAACTGAGATACCTACAGCGTGAGCTATGAGAAAGCGCCACGCTTCCCGAAGG
GAGAAAGGCGGACAGGTATCCGGTAAGCGGCAGGGTCGGAACAGGAGAGCGCACGAGGGAGCTTCCAGGG
GGAAACGCCTGGTATCTTTATAGTCCTGTCGGGTTTCGCCACCTCTGACTTGAGCGTCGATTTTTGTGAT
GCTCGTCAGGGGGGCGGAGCCTATGGAAAAACGCCAGCAACGCGGCCTTTTTACGGTTCCTGGCCTTTTG
CTGGCCTTTTGCTCACATGTTCTTTCCTGCGTTATCCCCTGATTCTGTGGATAACCGTATTACCGCCTTT
GAGTGAGCTGATACCGCTCGCCGCAGCCGAACGACCGAGCGCAGCGAGTCAGTGAGCGAGGAAGCGGAAG
AGCGCCCAATACGCAAACCGCCTCTCCCCGCGCGTTGGCCG
Features (pLannotate 1.2.2; 16 found; start..end, strand, type, name):
     66..87      +  protein_bind   CAP binding site: CAP binding activates transcription in the presence of cAMP. E. coli catabolite activator protein
    102..132     +  promoter       lac promoter: promoter for the E. coli lac operon
    140..156     +  protein_bind   lac operator: The lac repressor binds to the lac operator to inhibit transcription in E. coli. This inhibition can be relieved by adding lactose or isopropyl-β-D-thiogalactopyranoside (IPTG). lac repressor encoded by lacI
    189..210     +  misc_feature   MCS (fragment): pUC18/19 multiple cloning site
    210..491     -  CDS            HBS1 (fragment): HBS1_YEAST - Experimental evidence at protein level: Swiss-Prot protein existence level 1. Involved in protein translation. Together with DOM34, may function in recognizing stalled ribosomes and triggering endonucleolytic cleavage of the mRNA, a mechanism to release non- functional ribosomes and degrade damaged mRNAs. From Saccharomyces cerevisiae (strain ATCC 204508 / S288c) (Baker's yeast).
    698..1282    -  CDS            MRPL20 (sequence partly withheld): RM20_YEAST - Experimental evidence at protein level: Swiss-Prot protein existence level 1. Component of the mitochondrial ribosome (mitoribosome), a dedicated translation machinery responsible for the synthesis of mitochondrial genome-encoded proteins, including at least some of the essential transmembrane subunits of the mitochondrial respiratory chain. The mitoribosomes are attached to the mitochondrial inner membrane and translation products are cotranslationally integrated into the membrane. From Saccharomyces cerevisiae (strain ATCC 204508 / S288c) (Baker's yeast).
   1458..4670    +  CDS            PRP16: PRP16_YEAST - Experimental evidence at protein level: Swiss-Prot protein existence level 1. Influences the fidelity of branchpoint recognition in yeast splicing. This is RNA-dependent ATPase which is essential for viability. It may mediate one of the many ATP-requiring steps of spliceosome assembly and that accuracy of branchpoint recognition may be coupled to ATP binding and/or hydrolysis. From Saccharomyces cerevisiae (strain ATCC 204508 / S288c) (Baker's yeast).
   4747..4901    +  CDS            lacZα (fragment): LacZα fragment of β-galactosidase; lacZ fragment
   4907..4958    -  misc_feature   bom (fragment): basis of mobility region from pBR322
   5279..5571    -  misc_feature   CEN4: S. cerevisiae CEN4 centromere
   5864..6538    -  CDS            TRP1: phosphoribosylanthranilate isomerase, required for tryptophan biosynthesis; S. cerevisiae TRP1; yeast auxotrophic marker
   6539..6640    -  promoter       TRP1 promoter: S. cerevisiae TRP1
   6743..6847    +  promoter       AmpR promoter: bla
   6848..7708    +  CDS            AmpR: β-lactamase; bla; confers resistance to ampicillin, carbenicillin, and related antibiotics
   7879..8467    +  rep_origin     ori: high-copy-number ColE1/pMB1/pBR322/pUC origin of replication
   8650..53      +  CDS            lacI (fragment) (across the origin): lac repressor; lacI; The lac repressor binds to the lac operator to inhibit transcription in E. coli. This inhibition can be relieved by adding lactose or isopropyl-β-D-thiogalactopyranoside (IPTG).
