[The description below was written by a language model from this plasmid's Addgene catalogue record and pLannotate feature annotations shown in this document.]
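Description:
pSB58 (Prp16) is a yeast–E. coli shuttle plasmid carrying the Saccharomyces cerevisiae PRP16 gene (also known as PRP23, RNA16 or YKR086W) in the pSE358 backbone. In yeast it is selected through the TRP1 auxotrophic marker, driven by its own promoter. The annotated CEN4 centromere indicates stable, low-copy maintenance, although no yeast replication origin (ARS) is separately annotated in the feature table. In bacteria the plasmid replicates from a ColE1/pUC-type origin and is selected with ampicillin via the bla gene. The catalogue lists a total size of about 8.3 kb, while the sequenced record is slightly larger, at roughly 8.7 kb.

The insert sits in a pUC-type multiple cloning site, interrupting the lacZα region, with remnants of the lac promoter/operator, CAP site and lacI flanking it. The feature table shows that the insert is a genomic fragment rather than a bare open reading frame. The full PRP16 coding sequence (about 3.2 kb) is preceded by the neighbouring MRPL20 gene and a fragment of HBS1, both on the opposite strand. No heterologous yeast promoter is annotated, so PRP16 is presumably expressed from its native upstream sequence, though the record does not state this explicitly.

PRP16 encodes an essential RNA-dependent ATPase of the spliceosome that influences the fidelity of branchpoint recognition. The associated publication concerns its role in governing a discard pathway for aberrant lariat intermediates. The construct is therefore suited to supplying wild-type PRP16 at near-physiological dosage for complementation and genetic studies of splicing fidelity in trp1 yeast strains.
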