Addgene plasmid #111282: pSB58 (Prp16)
Purpose: Prp16 in pSE358(Trp)
Depositing lab: Christine Guthrie. Depositing organization: University of California, San Francisco (UCSF). Publication: A mechanism to enhance mRNA splicing fidelity: the RNA-dependent ATPase Prp16 governs usage of a discard pathway for aberrant lariat intermediates. Burgess SM, Guthrie C. Cell. 1993 Jul 2;73(7):1377-91. 0092-8674(93)90363-U PubMed 8324826.
Backbone
  Vector backbone: pSE358
  Backbone manufacturer: Stephen J. Elledge
  Backbone size w/o insert (bp): 5000
  Total vector size (bp): 8300
  Vector type: Yeast Expression
  Selectable markers: TRP1
Growth in bacteria
  Bacterial resistance: Ampicillin, 100 μg/mL
  Growth temperature: 37°C
  Growth strain: DH5alpha
  Copy number: Low Copy
Gene/Insert
  Gene/Insert name: PRP16 (alt names: PRP23; RNA16; YKR086W)
  Species: S. cerevisiae (budding yeast)
  Insert size (bp): 3200
Terms and licenses: Academic/Nonprofit Terms; Industry Terms: Not Available to Industry
How to cite: pSB58 (Prp16) was a gift from Christine Guthrie (Addgene plasmid # 111282 ; http://n2t.net/addgene:111282 ; RRID:Addgene_111282)
